>Addgene plasmid #57612 | tdEos-FAK-5 | depositor partial sequence | sequence record 88764 | insert sequence
GACGTCAGATCCGCTAGCGCTACCGGTCGCCACCATGAGTGCGATTAAGCCAGACATGAAGATCAACCTC
CGTATGGAAGGCAACGTAAACGGGCACCACTTTGTGATCGACGGAGATGGTACAGGCAAGCCTTTTGAGG
GAAAACAGAGTATGGATCTTGAAGTCAAAGAGGGCGGACCTCTGCCTTTTGCCTTTGATATCCTGACCAC
TGCATTCCATTACGGCAACAGGGTATTCGCCGAATATCCAGACCACATACAAGACTATTTTAAGCAGTCG
TTTCCTAAGGGGTATTCGTGGGAACGAAGCTTGACTTTCGAAGACGGGGGCATTTGCATTGCCAGAAACG
ACATAACAATGGAAGGGGACACTTTCTATAATAAAGTTCGATTTCACGGTGTAAACTTTCCCGCCAATGG
TCCAGTTATGCAGAAGAAGACGCTGAAATGGGAGCCCTCCACTGAGAAAATGTATGTGCGTGATGGAGTG
CTGACTGGTGATATTCGCATGGCTTTGTTGCTTGAAGGAAATGCCCATTACCGATGTGACTTCAGAACTA
CTTACAAAGCTAAGGAGAAGGGTGTCAAGTTACCAGGCTACCACTTTGTGGACCACTGCATTGAGATTTT
AAGCCATGACAAAGATTACAACAAGGTTAAGCTGTATGAGCATGCTGTTGCTCATTCTGGATTGCCTGAC
AATGCCAGACGATCCGGTAGCGGTCACGGTACTGGTTCTACTGGTTCTGGTTCTTCTGAGAGTGCGATTA
AGCCAGACATGAAGATCAACCTCCGTATGGAAGGCAACGTAAACGGGCACCACTTTGTGATCGACGGAGA
TGGTACAGGCAAGCCTTTTGAGGGAAAACAGAGTATGGATCTTGAAGTCAAAGAGGGCGGACCTCTGCCT
TTTGCCTTTGATATCCTGACCACTGCATTCCATTACGGCAACAGGGTATTCGCCGAATATCCAGACCACA
TACAAGACTATTTTAAGCAGTCGTTTCCTAAGGGGTATTCGTGGGAACGAAGCTTGACTTTCGAAGACGG
GGGCATTTGCATTGCCAGAAACGACATAACAATGGAAGGGGACACTTTCTATAATAAAGTTCGATTTCAC
GGTGTAAACTTTCCCGCCAATGGTCCAGTTATGCAGAAGAAGACGCTGAAATGGGAGCCCTCCACTGAGA
AAATGTATGTGCGTGATGGAGTGCTGACTGGTGATATTCGCATGGCTTTGTTGCTTGAAGGAAATGCCCA
TTACCGATGTGACTTCAGAACTACTTACAAAGCTAAGGAGAAGGGTGTCAAGTTACCAGGCTACCACTTT
GTGGACCACTGCATTGAGATTTTAAGCCATGACAAAGATTACAACAAGGTTAAGCTGTATGAGCATGCTG
TTGCTCATTCTGGATTGCCTGACAATGCCAGACGATCCGGACTCAGATCTATGGCAGCAGCTTACCTTGA
TCCAAACTTGAATCATACACCAAGTTCAAGTGCAAAGACGCACCTCGGTACTGGGATGGAGCGTTCCCCG
GGGGCCATGGAGCGAGTCCTAAAGGTTTTTCACTACTTTGAAAACAGCAGCGAGCCAACGACGTGGGCCA
GCATTATCCGGCATGGAGATGCTACTGATGTTCGAGGCATAATACAGAAGATTGTGGACTGTCACAAAGT
GAAAAATGTGGCCTGCTATGGGTTGCGACTCAGTCATCTGCAGTCTGAGGAGGTTCACTGGCTGCACCTG
GACATGGGGGTATCCAATGTGAGAGAGAAATTTGAACTAGCACATCCTCCAGAAGAATGGAAATATGAAC
TGAGAATTCGGTACCTGCCC
[369 nt withheld, positions 1841-2209]
GACAAGGAATGCTTCAAGTGTGCCCTTGGTTCAAGCTGGATTATTTCAGTGGAGCTGGCAATTGGCCCAG
AGGAAGGAATCAGCTACCTTACAGACAAGGGTGCAAATCCAACTCACCTGGCAGATTTTAATCAAGTACA
AACTATTCAGTATTCAAACAGTGAAGACAAGGACAGAAAAGGGATGTTGCAACTGAAGATAGCTGGTGCA
CCTGAGCCTCTGACAGTGACAGCACCATCCTTAACCATTGCAGAGAATATGGCTGACTTGATAGACGGAT
ACTGCCGACTGGTGAATGGAGCCACGCAATCTTTTATTATCAGGCCACAGAAAGAAGGTGAAAGAGCTTT
ACCATCAATACCAAAGCTGGCCAACAATGAGAAGCAAGGAGTAAGGTCGCACACAGTCTCTGTATCAGAA
ACAGATGACTATGCAGAGATAATAGATGAAGAAGATACTTATACAATGCCATCAACCAGAGATTATGAAA
TTCAAAGGGAGAGAATTGAACTGGGGCGCTGCATTGGTGAAGGACAGTTTGGAGATGTGCACCAAGGAAT
TTACATGAGTCCGGAAAATCCAGCTATGGCTGTAGCAATCAAAACATGTAAAAACTGCACCTCAGACAGC
GTTAGAGAAAAGTTCCTACAAGAAGCCTTAACAATGCGTCAGTTTGATCATCCTCACATTGTGAAGCTCA
TTGGAGTTATTACAGAAAACCCAGTGTGGATAATCATGGAGCTCTGTACACTTGGAGAGTTGAGATCGTT
TCTGCAAGTAAGAAAATTCAGCTTGGACCTGGCCTCCCTCATCCTCTACGCTTACCAGCTTAGCACAGCA
CTTGCTTACCTAGAGAGCAAAAGATTTGTACATAGAGATATTGCTGCTAGGAACGTGCTGGTATCTGCCA
CTGACTGTGTGAAATTGGGTGACTTTGGCTTATCCCGATACATGGAAGACAGTACTTACTATAAAGCTTC
CAAAGGAAAGTTACCTATCAAATGGATGGCTCCAGAGTCAATCAACTTCCGACGGTTTACCTCAGCAAGC
GATGTGTGGATGTTTGGTGTGTGTATGTGGGAGATCCTGATGCATGGGGTAAAGCCCTTCCAGGGAGTGA
AAAATAATGATGTTATTGGTCGGATTGAGAACGGTGAGCGGCTCCCCATGCCTCCGAACTGCCCTCCCAC
CCTCTACAGCCTTATGACCAAGTGCTGGGCATACGACCCTAGTAGACGACCCAGGTTTACTGAACTTAAA
GCACAACTCAGTACAATACTGGAGGAGGAGAAGCTGCAGCAAGAGGAACGAATGAGAATGGAATCCAGGC
GACAAGTCACAGTATCCTGGGACTCAGGAGGATCAGATGAAGCTCCTCCCAAGCCCAGCAGGCCTGGTTA
CCCCAGCCCAAGGTCCAGTGAAGGGTTTTATCCGAGTCCTCAGCATATGGTACAGCCAAATCACTACCAG
GTATCTGGCTACTCTGGTTCTCATGGGATACCAGCCATGGCAGGCAGCATTTATCCTGGGCAAGCTTCTC
TCTTGGATCAAACAGATTCCTGGAACCATCGACCTCAGGAAGTATCAGCATGGCAGCCAAACATGGAGGA
TTCGGGCACTTTGGATGTACGAGGAATGGGGCAGGTTCTGCCCACACATCTCATGGAGGAGAGGTTAATA
AGACAACAGCAAGAGATGGAAGAAGATCAACGCTGGCTTGAGAAAGAGGAACGATTCCTGGTAATGAAAC
CTGATGTGCGGCTCTCCAGAGGCAGCATTGAACGGGAGGACGGAGGTCTCCAGGGCCCAGCTGGTAACCA
GCACATATATCAGCCTGTGGGTAAACCAGATCATGCCGCTCCACCAAAGAAGCCCCCTCGCCCTGGAGCC
CCCCACTTGGGCAGCCTCGCGAGCCTGAACAGCCCCGTGGACAGCTACAACGAAGGCGTGAAGATCAAGC
CACAGGAAATCAGCCCTCCTCCTACGGCCAACCTGGACCGCTCCAATGACAAAGTCTATGAGAATGTAAC
CGGGCTGGTGAAAGCTGTCATAGAGATGTCCAGTAAAATACAGCCAGCTCCGCCAGAGGAGTACGTGCCC
ATGGTAAAGGAGGTTGGCTTGGCGCTGAGAACCTTGCTAGCAACAGTGGATGAGTCGCTGCCAGTGCTTC
CTGCAAGCACCCACAGAGAGATTGAGATGGCCCAGAAACTGCTGAACTCTGACCTGGCTGAGCTCATTAA
CAAGATGAAGCTGGCCCAGCAGTACGTCATGACCAGCCTGCAGCAGGAGTACAAGAAGCAAATGCTGACG
GCTGCTCACGCTCTGGCTGTGGATGCCAAGAACTTGCTGGATGTCATCGATCAAGCCAGACTGAAAATGA
TCAGCCAGTCCAGGCCCACTAAGCTGCCGTAGCCGAATTCTGCAGATGGGATCCACCGGATCTAGATAAC
TGATCATAATCAGCCATACCACATTG
