>Addgene plasmid #57612 | tdEos-FAK-5 | addgene partial sequence | sequence record 124109 | CMV-F 5'-CGCAAATGGGCGGTAGGCGTG-3'
AGCAGAGCTGGTTTAGTGAACCGTCAGATCCGCTAGCGCTACCGGTCGCCACCATGAGTGCGATTAAGCC
AGACATGAAGATCAACCTCCGTATGGAAGGCAACGTAAACGGGCACCACTTTGTGATCGACGGAGATGGT
ACAGGCAAGCCTTTTGAGGGAAAACAGAGTATGGATCTTGAAGTCAAAGAGGGCGGACCTCTGCCTTTTG
CCTTTGATATCCTGACCACTGCATTCCATTACGGCAACAGGGTATTCGCCGAATATCCAGACCACATACA
AGACTATTTTAAGCAGTCGTTTCCTAAGGGGTATTCGTGGGAACGAAGCTTGACTTTCGAAGACGGGGGC
ATTTGCATTGCCAGAAACGACATAACAATGGAAGGGGACACTTTCTATAATAAAGTTCGATTTCACGGTG
TAAACTTTCCCGCCAATGGTCCAGTTATGCAGAAGAAGACGCTGAAATGGGAGCCCTCCACTGAGAAAAT
GTATGTGCGTGATGGAGTGCTGACTGGTGATATTCGCATGGCTTTGTTGCTTGAAGGAAATGCCCATTAC
CGATGTGACTTCAGAACTACTTACAAAGCTAAGGAGAAGGGTGTCAAGTTACCAGGCTACCACTTTGTGG
ACCACTGCATTGAGATTTTAAGCCATGACAAAGATTACAACAAGGTTAAGCTGTATGAGCATGCTGTTGC
TCATTCTGGATTGCCTGACAATGCCAGACGATCCGGTAGCGGTCACGGTACTGGTTCTACTGGTTCTGGT
TCTTCTGAGAGTGCGATTAAGCCAGACATGAAGATCAACCTCCGTATGGAA
