>Addgene plasmid #57612 | tdEos-FAK-5 | addgene partial sequence | sequence record 124740 | SV40pA-R 5'-GAAATTTGTGATGCTATTGC-3'
TTAACAACAACAATTGCATTCATTTTATGTTTCAGGTTCAGGGGGAGGTGTGGGAGGTTTTTTAAAGCAA
GTAAAACCTCTACAAATGTGGTATGGCTGATTATGATCAGTTATCTAGATCCGGTGGATCCCATCTGCAG
AATTCGGCTACGGCAGCTTAGTGGGCCTGGACTGGCTGATCATTTTCAGTCTGGCTTGATCGATGACATC
CAGCAAGTTCTTGGCATCCACAGCCAGAGCGTGAGCAGCCGTCAGCATTTGCTTCTTGTACTCCTGCTGC
AGGCTGGTCATGACGTACTGCTGGGCCAGCTTCATCTTGTTAATGAGCTCAGCCAGGTCAGAGTTCAGCA
GTTTCTGGGCCATCTCAATCTCTCTGTGGGTGCTTGCAGGAAGCACTGGCAGCGACTCATCCACTGTTGC
TAGCAAGGTTCTCAGCGCCAAGCCAACCTCCTTTACCATGGGCACGTACTCCTCTGGCGGAGCTGGCTGT
ATTTTACTGGACATCTCTATGACAGCTTTCACCAGCCCGGTTACATTCTCATAGACTTTGTCATTGGAGC
GGTCCAGGTTGGCCGTAGGAGGAGGGCTGATTTCCTGTGGCTTGATCTTCACGCCTTCGTTGTAGCTGTC
CACGGGGCTGTTCAGGCTCGCGAGGCTGCCCAAGTGGGGGGCTCCAGGGCGAGGGGGCTTCTTTGGTGGA
GCGGCATGATCTGGTTTACCCACAGGCTGATATATGTGCTGGTTACCAGCTGGGCCCTGGAGACCTCCG
