[The description below was written by a language model from this plasmid's Addgene catalogue record.]
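Description:
tdEos-FAK-5 is a mammalian expression plasmid that produces chicken (G. gallus) focal adhesion kinase (FAK) fused to the photoconvertible fluorescent protein tdEos. It is built on a tdEos backbone of about 4.75 kb (size without insert). In bacteria it is maintained as a high-copy plasmid under kanamycin selection. A neomycin resistance marker allows G418 selection of transfected mammalian cells. The fusion is transcribed from the CMV promoter, a strong constitutive promoter widely used in mammalian cells. The listed 3′ sequencing primer points to an SV40 polyadenylation signal downstream of the insert. The record does not state the orientation of the tag relative to FAK, any linker between the two, or the cloning method, and no feature table is available to confirm other elements such as the replication origin.

tdEos is a tandem-dimer form of Eos that behaves as a single fluorescent unit. It starts in a green state (excitation about 505 nm, emission about 516 nm) and can be switched to a red state (excitation about 569 nm, emission about 581 nm); for Eos-family proteins this conversion is generally driven by violet or near-UV light. The two excitation/emission pairs in the record correspond to these two states. Fusion to FAK, a component of integrin-based adhesions, directs the label to focal adhesions, which is the localization the record gives. The construct therefore serves as a focal adhesion marker for fluorescence imaging. Its photoconversion also suits it to photoactivated localization-type super-resolution microscopy and to tracking of selected protein pools, in line with the associated publication on the nanoscale architecture of integrin-based cell adhesions.
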