Addgene plasmid #57612: tdEos-FAK-5
Purpose: Localization: Focal Adhesions, Excitation: 505 / 569, Emission: 516 / 581
Depositing lab: Michael Davidson. Depositing organization: Florida State University, Tallahassee. Publication: Nanoscale architecture of integrin-based cell adhesions. Kanchanawong P, Shtengel G, Pasapera AM, Ramko EB, Davidson MW, Hess HF, Waterman CM. Nature. 2010 Nov 25;468(7323):580-4. doi: 10.1038/nature09621. PubMed 21107430.
Backbone
  Vector backbone: tdEos
  Backbone size w/o insert (bp): 4750
  Vector type: Mammalian Expression
  Selectable markers: Neomycin (select with G418)
Growth in bacteria
  Bacterial resistance: Kanamycin, 50 μg/mL
  Growth temperature: 37°C
  Growth strain: DH5alpha
  Copy number: High Copy
Gene/Insert
  Gene/Insert name: FAK (alt name: NM_205435)
  Species: G. gallus (chicken)
  Promoter: CMV
  Tag / fusion protein: tdEos
  Cloning method: Unknown
  Sequencing primers: 5′ CMV-F; 3′ SV40pA-R
Terms and licenses: Academic/Nonprofit Terms; Industry Terms
Depositor comments: . Excitation = 505 / 569; Emission = 516 / 581
How to cite: tdEos-FAK-5 was a gift from Michael Davidson (Addgene plasmid # 57612 ; http://n2t.net/addgene:57612 ; RRID:Addgene_57612)
